Addgene plasmid #244864: pLentiCRISPR V2 puro HTRA2 sg2
Purpose: Knockout of human HTRA2
Depositing lab: Alexis Jourdain. Depositing organization: Universite de Lausanne (UNIL). Publication: An updated inventory of genes essential for oxidative phosphorylation identifies a mitochondrial origin in familial Meniere's disease. Harhai M, Foged MM, Zarges C, Landoni JC, Chollet S, Simonelli M, Recazens E, Lisci M, Laban N, Manley S, Riemer J, Lopez-Escamez JA, Lysakowski A, Jourdain AA. Cell Rep. 2025 Jul 25;44(8):116069. doi: 10.1016/j.celrep.2025.116069. PubMed 40714634.
Backbone
  Vector backbone: lentiCRISPR v2 puro
  Backbone manufacturer: Feng Zhang (Addgene #52961)
  Vector type: Lentiviral, CRISPR
  Selectable markers: Puromycin
Growth in bacteria
  Bacterial resistance: Ampicillin, 100 μg/mL
  Growth temperature: 37°C
  Growth strain: NEB Stable
  Copy number: High Copy
Gene/Insert
  Gene/Insert name: HTRA2 sgRNA
  gRNA/shRNA sequence: ATGAAGTTGTACTGACTCCG
  Species: H. sapiens (human)
  Entrez Gene: HTRA2 (a.k.a. MGCA8, OMI, PARK13, PRSS25)
  Promoter: U6
  Cloning method: Restriction Enzyme; 5′ cloning site Unknown (unknown if destroyed)
Resource information
  A portion of this plasmid was derived from a plasmid made by: Integrated DNA Technologies
Terms and licenses: Academic/Nonprofit Terms; Industry Terms: Not Available to Industry
How to cite: pLentiCRISPR V2 puro HTRA2 sg2 was a gift from Alexis Jourdain (Addgene plasmid # 244864 ; http://n2t.net/addgene:244864 ; RRID:Addgene_244864)
