[The description below was written by a language model from this plasmid's Addgene catalogue record and pLannotate feature annotations shown in this document.]
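Description:
pLentiCRISPR V2 puro HTRA2 sg2 is an all-in-one lentiviral CRISPR plasmid built on the lentiCRISPR v2 puro backbone and intended to knock out human HTRA2 (also known as OMI or PARK13). In bacteria it is maintained as a high-copy plasmid through a ColE1/pUC-type origin and selected with ampicillin via the β-lactamase gene. The annotated backbone also carries an f1 origin and an SV40/EM7-driven bleomycin/Zeocin resistance cassette, both lying outside the viral genome.

The transfer cassette is bounded by a CMV enhancer/promoter-driven truncated HIV-1 5' LTR and a self-inactivating ΔU3 3' LTR followed by a bGH polyadenylation signal. Between them sit the Ψ packaging signal with a gag fragment, the Rev response element for Rev-dependent nuclear export of the genomic RNA, and the cPPT/CTS, which aids nuclear import of the reverse-transcribed genome. Because no viral structural or enzymatic genes are encoded, packaging functions and an envelope must be provided from separate plasmids.

Two expression units form the payload. A human U6 RNA polymerase III promoter transcribes the HTRA2-targeting spacer fused to the Streptococcus pyogenes guide RNA scaffold. An EF-1α core promoter drives S. pyogenes Cas9 followed by the puromycin N-acetyltransferase coding sequence, with a WPRE downstream to enhance transcript expression. The element linking Cas9 and the puromycin marker is not annotated in the feature table. Transduced cells can therefore be selected with puromycin while expressing both nuclease and guide, producing double-strand breaks in HTRA2 whose error-prone repair disrupts the gene. The "sg2" name suggests it is one of several guides against this gene, and the associated work concerns genes essential for oxidative phosphorylation.
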