Features (pLannotate 1.2.2; 33 found; start..end, strand, type, name):
    393..626     -  misc_feature   RRE: The Rev response element (RRE) of HIV-1 allows for Rev-dependent mRNA export from the nucleus to the cytoplasm.
    772..1135    -  CDS            HIV-1 gag (fragment): gag protein from human immunodeficiency virus 1; gag
   1119..1244    -  misc_feature   HIV-1 Ψ: packaging signal of human immunodeficiency virus type 1
   1291..1471    -  LTR            5' LTR (truncated): truncated 5' long terminal repeat (LTR) from HIV-1
   1489..1688    -  promoter       CMV promoter: human cytomegalovirus (CMV) immediate early promoter
   1689..2068    -  enhancer       CMV enhancer: human cytomegalovirus immediate early enhancer
   2223..2275    +  misc_feature   bom (fragment): basis of mobility region from pBR322
   2334..2438    +  promoter       AmpR promoter: bla
   2439..3299    +  CDS            AmpR: β-lactamase; bla; confers resistance to ampicillin, carbenicillin, and related antibiotics
   3470..4058    +  rep_origin     ori: high-copy-number ColE1/pMB1/pBR322/pUC origin of replication
   4241..4333    +  CDS            lacI (fragment): lac repressor; lacI; The lac repressor binds to the lac operator to inhibit transcription in E. coli. This inhibition can be relieved by adding lactose or isopropyl-β-D-thiogalactopyranoside (IPTG).
   4346..4367    +  protein_bind   CAP binding site: CAP binding activates transcription in the presence of cAMP. E. coli catabolite activator protein
   4382..4412    +  promoter       lac promoter: promoter for the E. coli lac operon
   4416..4438    +  protein_bind   lac operator (fragment): The lac repressor binds to the lac operator to inhibit transcription in E. coli. This inhibition can be relieved by adding lactose or isopropyl-β-D-thiogalactopyranoside (IPTG). lac repressor encoded by lacI
   4509..4630    -  polyA_signal   SV40 poly(A) signal: SV40 polyadenylation signal
   4625..4750    -  CDS            ble (fragment): BLE_KLEPN - Experimental evidence at protein level: Swiss-Prot protein existence level 1. Binding protein with a strong affinity to the bleomycin family of antibiotics. Binds to CL990; an antimitotic-antibiotic compound. From Klebsiella pneumoniae.
   4760..5134    -  CDS            BleoR: antibiotic-binding protein; Sh ble from Streptoalloteichus hindustanus; confers resistance to bleomycin, phleomycin, and Zeocin™
   5153..5200    -  promoter       EM7 promoter: synthetic bacterial promoter&nbsp
   5248..5577    -  promoter       SV40 promoter: SV40 enhancer and early promoter
   5591..6019    -  rep_origin     f1 ori (sequence partly withheld): f1 bacteriophage origin of replication; arrow indicates direction of (+) strand synthesis
   6040..6061    -  promoter       SV40 promoter (fragment): SV40 enhancer and early promoter
   6065..6289    -  polyA_signal   bGH poly(A) signal: bovine growth hormone polyadenylation signal
   6321..6554    -  LTR            3' LTR (ΔU3): self-inactivating 3' long terminal repeat (LTR) from HIV-1
   6556..6575    -  misc_feature   cPPT/CTS (fragment): central polypurine tract and central termination sequence of HIV-1
   6626..7214    -  misc_feature   WPRE: woodchuck hepatitis virus posttranscriptional regulatory element
   7230..7827    -  CDS            PuroR (fragment): puromycin N-acetyltransferase; pac from Streptomyces; confers resistance to puromycin
   7965..12068   -  CDS            Cas9: Cas9 (Csn1) endonuclease from the Streptococcus pyogenes Type II CRISPR/Cas system generates RNA-guided double strand breaks in DNA
  12093..12304   -  promoter       EF-1α core promoter: core promoter for human elongation factor EF-1α
  12330..12348   -  CDS            small t antigen (fragment): SV40 (simian virus 40) small t antigen
  12366..12441   -  misc_RNA       gRNA scaffold: guide RNA scaffold for the Streptococcus pyogenes CRISPR/Cas9 system
  12471..12711   -  promoter       U6 promoter: RNA polymerase III promoter for human U6 snRNA
  12762..12879   -  misc_feature   cPPT/CTS: central polypurine tract and central termination sequence of HIV-1
  12929..16      -  CDS            Rev (fragment) (across the origin): human immunodeficiency virus 1 (HIV-1) Rev protein; rev; enhances nuclear export of unspliced and incompletely spliced viral mRNAs
>Addgene plasmid #244864 | pLentiCRISPR V2 puro HTRA2 sg2 | addgene full sequence | sequence record 489413 | Addgene NGS Result
GGGTTGGGAGGTGGGTCTGAAACGATAATGGTGAATATCCCTGCCTAACTCTATTCACTATAGAAAGTAC
AGCAAAAACTATTCTTAAACCTACCAAGCCTCCTACTATCATTATGAATAATTTTATATACCACAGCCAA
TTTGTTATGTTAAACCAATTCCACAAACTTGCCCATTTATCTAATTCCAATAATTCTTGTTCATTCTTTT
CTTGCTGGTTTTGCGATTCTTCAATTAAGGAGTGTATTAAGCTTGTGTAATTGTTAATTTCTCTGTCCCA
CTCCATCCAGGTCGTGTGATTCCAAATCTGTTCCAGAGATTTATTACTCCAACTAGCATTCCAAGGCACA
GCAGTGGTGCAAATGAGTTTTCCAGAGCAACCCCAAATCCCCAGGAGCTGTTGATCCTTTAGGTATCTTT
CCACAGCCAGGATTCTTGCCTGGAGCTGCTTGATGCCCCAGACTGTGAGTTGCAACAGATGCTGTTGCGC
CTCAATAGCCCTCAGCAAATTGTTCTGCTGCTGCACTATACCAGACAATAATTGTCTGGCCTGTACCGTC
AGCGTCATTGACGCTGCGCCCATAGTGCTTCCTGCTGCTCCCAAGAACCCAAGGAACAAAGCTCCTATTC
CCACTGCTCTTTTTTCTCTCTGCACCACTCTTCTCTTTGCCTTGGTGGGTGCTACTCCTAATGGTTCAAT
TTTTACTACTTTATATTTATATAATTCACTTCTCCAATTGTCCCTCATATCTCCTCCTCCAGGTCTGAAG
ATCAGCGGCCGCTTGCTGTGCGGTGGTCTTACTTTTGTTTTGCTCTTCCTCTATCTTGTCTAAAGCTTCC
TTGGTGTCTTTTATCTCTATCCTTTGATGCACACAATAGAGGGTTGCTACTGTATTATATAATGATCTAA
GTTCTTCTGATCCTGTCTGAAGGGATGGTTGTAGCTGTCCCAGTATTTGTCTACAGCCTTCTGATGTTTC
TAACAGGCCAGGATTAACTGCGAATCGTTCTAGCTCCCTGCTTGCCCATACTATATGTTTTAATTTATAT
TTTTTCTTTCCCCCTGGCCTTAACCGAATTTTTTCCCATCGCGATCTAATTCTCCCCCGCTTAATACTGA
CGCTCTCGCACCCATCTCTCTCCTTCTAGCCTCCGCTAGTCAAAATTTTTGGCGTACTCACCAGTCGCCG
CCCCTCGCCTCTTGCCGTGCGCGCTTCAGCAAGCCGAGTCCTGCGTCGAGAGAGCTCCTCTGGTTTCCCT
TTCGCTTTCAAGTCCCTGTTCGGGCGCCACTGCTAGAGATTTTCCACACTGACTAAAAGGGTCTGAGGGA
TCTCTAGTTACCAGAGTCACACAACAGACGGGCACACACTACTTGAAGCACTCAAGGCAAGCTTTATTGA
GGCTTAAGCAGTGGGTTCCCTAGTTAGCCAGAGAGCTCCCAGGCTCAGATCTGGTCTAACCAGAGAGACC
CAGTACAGGCAAAACGCGCTGCTTATATAGACCTCCCACCGTACACGCCTACCGCCCATTTGCGTCAATG
GGGCGGAGTTGTTACGACATTTTGGAAAGTCCCGTTGATTTTGGTGCCAAAACAAACTCCCATTGACGTC
AATGGGGTGGAGACTTGGAAATCCCCGTGAGTCAAACCGCTATCCACGCCCATTGATGTACTGCCAAAAC
CGCATCACCATGGTAATAGCGATGACTAATACGTAGATGTACTGCCAAGTAGGAAAGTCCCATAAGGTCA
TGTACTGGGCATAATGCCAGGCGGGCCATTTACCGTCATTGACGTCAATAGGGGGCGTACTTGGCATATG
ATACACTTGATGTACTGCCAAGTGGGCAGTTTACCGTAAATACTCCACCCATTGACGTCAATGGAAAGTC
CCTATTGGCGTTACTATGGGAACATACGTCATTATTGACGTCAATGGGCGGGGGTCGTTGGGCGGTCAGC
CAGGCGGGCCATTTACCGTAAGTTATGTAACGCGGAACTCCATATATGGGCTATGAACTAATGACCCCGT
AATTGATTACTATTAATAACTAGTCAATAATCAATGTCAACGCGTATATCTGGCCCGTACATCGCGAAGC
AGCGCAAAACGCCTAACCCTAAGCAGATTCTTCATGCAATTGTCGGTCAAGCCTTGCCTTGTTGTAGCTT
AAATTTTGCTCGCGCACTACTCAGCGACCTCCAACACACAAGCAGGGAGCAGATACTGGCTTAACTATGC
GGCATCAGAGCAGATTGTACTGAGAGTGCACCATAGGGGATCGGGAGATCTCCCGATCCGTCGACGTCAG
GTGGCACTTTTCGGGGAAATGTGCGCGGAACCCCTATTTGTTTATTTTTCTAAATACATTCAAATATGTA
TCCGCTCATGAGACAATAACCCTGATAAATGCTTCAATAATATTGAAAAAGGAAGAGTATGAGTATTCAA
CATTTCCGTGTCGCCCTTATTCCCTTTTTTGCGGCATTTTGCCTTCCTGTTTTTGCTCACCCAGAAACGC
TGGTGAAAGTAAAAGATGCTGAAGATCAGTTGGGTGCACGAGTGGGTTACATCGAACTGGATCTCAACAG
CGGTAAGATCCTTGAGAGTTTTCGCCCCGAAGAACGTTTTCCAATGATGAGCACTTTTAAAGTTCTGCTA
TGTGGCGCGGTATTATCCCGTATTGACGCCGGGCAAGAGCAACTCGGTCGCCGCATACACTATTCTCAGA
ATGACTTGGTTGAGTACTCACCAGTCACAGAAAAGCATCTTACGGATGGCATGACAGTAAGAGAATTATG
CAGTGCTGCCATAACCATGAGTGATAACACTGCGGCCAACTTACTTCTGACAACGATCGGAGGACCGAAG
GAGCTAACCGCTTTTTTGCACAACATGGGGGATCATGTAACTCGCCTTGATCGTTGGGAACCGGAGCTGA
ATGAAGCCATACCAAACGACGAGCGTGACACCACGATGCCTGTAGCAATGGCAACAACGTTGCGCAAACT
ATTAACTGGCGAACTACTTACTCTAGCTTCCCGGCAACAATTAATAGACTGGATGGAGGCGGATAAAGTT
GCAGGACCACTTCTGCGCTCGGCCCTTCCGGCTGGCTGGTTTATTGCTGATAAATCTGGAGCCGGTGAGC
GTGGGTCTCGCGGTATCATTGCAGCACTGGGGCCAGATGGTAAGCCCTCCCGTATCGTAGTTATCTACAC
GACGGGGAGTCAGGCAACTATGGATGAACGAAATAGACAGATCGCTGAGATAGGTGCCTCACTGATTAAG
CATTGGTAACTGTCAGACCAAGTTTACTCATATATACTTTAGATTGATTTAAAACTTCATTTTTAATTTA
AAAGGATCTAGGTGAAGATCCTTTTTGATAATCTCATGACCAAAATCCCTTAACGTGAGTTTTCGTTCCA
CTGAGCGTCAGACCCCGTAGAAAAGATCAAAGGATCTTCTTGAGATCCTTTTTTTCTGCGCGTAATCTGC
TGCTTGCAAACAAAAAAACCACCGCTACCAGCGGTGGTTTGTTTGCCGGATCAAGAGCTACCAACTCTTT
TTCCGAAGGTAACTGGCTTCAGCAGAGCGCAGATACCAAATACTGTTCTTCTAGTGTAGCCGTAGTTAGG
CCACCACTTCAAGAACTCTGTAGCACCGCCTACATACCTCGCTCTGCTAATCCTGTTACCAGTGGCTGCT
GCCAGTGGCGATAAGTCGTGTCTTACCGGGTTGGACTCAAGACGATAGTTACCGGATAAGGCGCAGCGGT
CGGGCTGAACGGGGGGTTCGTGCACACAGCCCAGCTTGGAGCGAACGACCTACACCGAACTGAGATACCT
ACAGCGTGAGCTATGAGAAAGCGCCACGCTTCCCGAAGGGAGAAAGGCGGACAGGTATCCGGTAAGCGGC
AGGGTCGGAACAGGAGAGCGCACGAGGGAGCTTCCAGGGGGAAACGCCTGGTATCTTTATAGTCCTGTCG
GGTTTCGCCACCTCTGACTTGAGCGTCGATTTTTGTGATGCTCGTCAGGGGGGCGGAGCCTATGGAAAAA
CGCCAGCAACGCGGCCTTTTTACGGTTCCTGGCCTTTTGCTGGCCTTTTGCTCACATGTTCTTTCCTGCG
TTATCCCCTGATTCTGTGGATAACCGTATTACCGCCTTTGAGTGAGCTGATACCGCTCGCCGCAGCCGAA
CGACCGAGCGCAGCGAGTCAGTGAGCGAGGAAGCGGAAGAGCGCCCAATACGCAAACCGCCTCTCCCCGC
GCGTTGGCCGATTCATTAATGCAGCTGGCACGACAGGTTTCCCGACTGGAAAGCGGGCAGTGAGCGCAAC
GCAATTAATGTGAGTTAGCTCACTCATTAGGCACCCCAGGCTTTACACTTTATGCTTCCGGCTCGTATGT
TGTGTGGAATTGTGAGCGGATAACAATTTCACACAGGAAACAGCTATGACCATGATTACGCCAAGCTCTA
GCTAGAGGTCGACGGTATACAGACATGATAAGATACATTGATGAGTTTGGACAAACCACAACTAGAATGC
AGTGAAAAAAATGCTTTATTTGTGAAATTTGTGATGCTATTGCTTTATTTGTAACCATTATAAGCTGCAA
TAAACAAGTTGGGGTGGGCGAAGAACTCCAGCATGAGATCCCCGCGCTGGAGGATCATCCAGCCGGCGTC
CCGGAAAACGATTCCGAAGCCCAACCTTTCATAGAAGGCGGCGGTGGAATCGAAATCTCGTAGCACGTGT
CAGTCCTGCTCCTCGGCCACGAAGTGCACGCAGTTGCCGGCCGGGTCGCGCAGGGCGAACTCCCGCCCCC
ACGGCTGCTCGCCGATCTCGGTCATGGCCGGCCCGGAGGCGTCCCGGAAGTTCGTGGACACGACCTCCGA
CCACTCGGCGTACAGCTCGTCCAGGCCGCGCACCCACACCCAGGCCAGGGTGTTGTCCGGCACCACCTGG
TCCTGGACCGCGCTGATGAACAGGGTCACGTCGTCCCGGACCACACCGGCGAAGTCGTCCTCCACGAAGT
CCCGGGAGAACCCGAGCCGGTCGGTCCAGAACTCGACCGCTCCGGCGACGTCGCGCGCGGTGAGCACCGG
AACGGCACTGGTCAACTTGGCCATGGTTTAGTTCCTCACCTTGTCGTATTATACTATGCCGATATACTAT
GCCGATGATTAATTGTCAACACGTGCTGATCAGATCCGAAAATGGATATACAAGCTCCCGGGAGCTTTTT
GCAAAAGCCTAGGCCTCCAAAAAAGCCTCCTCACTACTTCTGGAATAGCTCAGAGGCAGAGGCGGCCTCG
GCCTCTGCATAAATAAAAAAAATTAGTCAGCCATGGGGCGGAGAATGGGCGGAACTGGGCGGAGTTAGGG
GCGGGATGGGCGGAGTTAGGGGCGGGACTATGGTTGCTGACTAATTGAGATGCATGCTTTGCATACTTCT
GCCTGCTGGGGAGCCTGGGGACTTTCCACACCTGGTTGCTGACTAATTGAGATGCATGCTTTGCATACTT
CTGCCTGCTGGGGAGCCTGGGGACTTTCCACACCCTAACTGACACACATTCCACAGAATTAATTCGCGTT
AAATTTTTGTTAAATCAGCTCATTTTTTAACCAATAGGCCGAAATCGGCAAAATCCCTTATAAATCAAAA
GAATAGACCGAGATAGGGT
[37 nt withheld, positions 5690-5726]
AAAGAACGTGGACTCCAACGTCAAAGG
[49 nt withheld, positions 5754-5802]
T
[91 nt withheld, positions 5804-5894]
G
[124 nt withheld, positions 5896-6019]
GGGGATACCCCCTAGAGCCCCAGCTGGTTCTTTCCGCCTCAGAAGCCATAGAGCCCACCGCATCCCCAGC
ATGCCTGCTATTGTCTTCCCAATCCTCCCCCTTGCTGTCCTGCCCCACCCCACCCCCCAGAATAGAATGA
CACCTACTCAGACAATGCGATGCAATTTCCTCATTTTATTAGGAAAGGACAGTGGGAGTGGCACCTTCCA
GGGTCAAGGAAGGCACGGGGGAGGGGCAAACAACAGATGGCTGGCAACTAGAAGGCACAGTCGAGGCTGA
TCAGCGGGTTTAAACGGGCCCTGCTAGAGATTTTCCACACTGACTAAAAGGGTCTGAGGGATCTCTAGTT
ACCAGAGTCACACAACAGACGGGCACACACTACTTGAAGCACTCAAGGCAAGCTTTATTGAGGCTTAAGC
AGTGGGTTCCCTAGTTAGCCAGAGAGCTCCCAGGCTCAGATCTGGTCTAACCAGAGAGACCCAGTACAAG
CAAAAAGCAGATCTTGTCTTCGTTGGGAGTGAATTAGCCCTTCCAGTCCCCCCTTTTCTTTTAAAAAGTG
GCTAAGATCTACAGCTGCCTTGTAAGTCATTGGTCTTAAAGTCGACGCGGGGAGGCGGCCCAAAGGGAGA
TCCGACTCGTCTGAGGGCGAAGGCGAAGACGCGGAAGAGGCCGCAGAGCCGGCAGCAGGCCGCGGGAAGG
AAGGTCCGCTGGATTGAGGGCCGAAGGGACGTAGCAGAAGGACGTCCCGCGCAGAATCCAGGTGGCAACA
CAGGCGAGCAGCCAAGGAAAGGACGATGATTTCCCCGACAACACCACGGAATTGTCAGTGCCCAACAGCC
GAGCCCCTGTCCAGCAGCGGGCAAGGCAGGCGGCGATGAGTTCCGCCGTGGCAATAGGGAGGGGGAAAGC
GAAAGTCCCGGAAAGGAGCTGACAGGTGGTGGCAATGCCCCAACCAGTGGGGGTTGCGTCAGCAAACACA
GTGCACACCACGCCACGTTGCCTGACAACGGGCCACAACTCCTCATAAAGAGACAGCAACCAGGATTTAT
ACAAGGAGGAGAAAATGAAAGCCATACGGGAAGCAATAGCATGATACAAAGGCATTAAAGCAGCGTATCC
ACATAGCGTAAAAGGAGCAACATAGTTAAGAATACCAGTCAATCTTTCACAAATTTTGTAATCCAGAGGT
TGATTGTCGACTTAACGCGTTCAGGCACCGGGCTTGCGGGTCATGCACCAGGTGCGCGGTCCTTCGGGCA
CCTCGACGTCGGCGGTGACGGTGAAGCCGAGCCGCTCGTAGAAGGGGAGGTTGCGGGGCGCGGAGGTCTC
CAGGAAGGCGGGCACCCCGGCGCGCTCGGCCGCCTCCACTCCGGGGAGCACGACGGCGCTGCCCAGACCC
TTGCCCTGGTGGTCGGGCGAGACTCCGACGGTGGCCAGGAACCACGCGGGCTCCTTGGGCCGGTGCGGCG
CCAGGAGGCCTTCCATCTGTTGCTGCGCGGCCAGCCGGGAACCGCTCAACTCGGCCATGCGCGGGCCGAT
CTCGGCGAACACCGCCCCCGCTTCGACGCTCTCCGGCGTGGTCCAGACCGCCACCGCGGCGCCGTCGTCC
GCGACCCACACCTTGCCGATGTCGAGCCCGACGCGCGTGAGGAAGAGTTCTTGCAGCTCGGTGACCCGCT
CGATGTGGCGGTCCGGATCGACGGTGTGGCGCGTGGCGGGGTAGTCGGCGAACGCGGCGGCGAGGGTGCG
TACGGCCCTGGGGACGTCGTCGCGGGTGGCGAGGCGCACCGTGGGCTTGTACTCGGTCGGTCCAGGATTC
TCTTCGACATCTCCGGCTTGTTTCAGCAGAGAGAAGTTTGTTGCGCCGGATCCCTTATCGTCATCGTCTT
TGTAATCTTTCTTCTTCTTAGCCTGTCCAGCCTTCTTTGTGGCGGCAGGTCGCTTGTCGCCTCCCAGCTG
AGACAGGTCGATCCGTGTCTCGTACAGGCCGGTGATGCTCTGGTGGATCAGGGTGGCGTCCAGCACCTCT
TTGGTGCTGGTGTACCTCTTCCGGTCGATGGTGGTGTCAAAGTACTTGAAGGCGGCAGGGGCTCCCAGAT
TGGTCAGGGTAAACAGGTGGATGATATTCTCGGCCTGCTCTCTGATGGGCTTATCCCGGTGCTTGTTGTA
GGCGGACAGCACTTTGTCCAGATTAGCGTCGGCCAGGATCACTCTCTTGGAGAACTCGCTGATCTGCTCG
ATGATCTCGTCCAGGTAGTGCTTGTGCTGTTCCACAAACAGCTGTTTCTGCTCATTATCCTCGGGGGAGC
CCTTCAGCTTCTCATAGTGGCTGGCCAGGTACAGGAAGTTCACATATTTGGAGGGCAGGGCCAGTTCGTT
TCCCTTCTGCAGTTCGCCGGCAGAGGCCAGCATTCTCTTCCGGCCGTTTTCCAGCTCGAACAGGGAGTAC
TTAGGCAGCTTGATGATCAGGTCCTTTTTCACTTCTTTGTAGCCCTTGGCTTCCAGAAAGTCGATGGGAT
TCTTCTCGAAGCTGCTTCTTTCCATGATGGTGATCCCCAGCAGCTCTTTCACACTCTTCAGTTTCTTGGA
CTTGCCCTTTTCCACTTTGGCCACCACCAGCACAGAATAGGCCACGGTGGGGCTGTCGAAGCCGCCGTAC
TTCTTAGGGTCCCAGTCCTTCTTTCTGGCGATCAGCTTATCGCTGTTCCTCTTGGGCAGGATAGACTCTT
TGCTGAAGCCGCCTGTCTGCACCTCGGTCTTTTTCACGATATTCACTTGGGGCATGCTCAGCACTTTCCG
CACGGTGGCAAAATCCCGGCCCTTATCCCACACGATCTCCCCGGTTTCGCCGTTTGTCTCGATCAGAGGC
CGCTTCCGGATCTCGCCGTTGGCCAGGGTAATCTCGGTCTTGAAAAAGTTCATGATGTTGCTGTAGAAGA
AGTACTTGGCGGTAGCCTTGCCGATTTCCTGCTCGCTCTTGGCGATCATCTTCCGCACGTCGTACACCTT
GTAGTCGCCGTACACGAACTCGCTTTCCAGCTTAGGGTACTTTTTGATCAGGGCGGTTCCCACGACGGCG
TTCAGGTAGGCGTCGTGGGCGTGGTGGTAGTTGTTGATCTCGCGCACTTTGTAAAACTGGAAATCCTTCC
GGAAATCGGACACCAGCTTGGACTTCAGGGTGATCACTTTCACTTCCCGGATCAGCTTGTCATTCTCGTC
GTACTTAGTGTTCATCCGGGAGTCCAGGATCTGTGCCACGTGCTTTGTGATCTGCCGGGTTTCCACCAGC
TGTCTCTTGATGAAGCCGGCCTTATCCAGTTCGCTCAGGCCGCCTCTCTCGGCCTTGGTCAGATTGTCGA
ACTTTCTCTGGGTAATCAGCTTGGCGTTCAGCAGCTGCCGCCAGTAGTTCTTCATCTTCTTCACGACCTC
TTCGGAGGGCACGTTGTCGCTCTTGCCCCGGTTCTTGTCGCTTCTGGTCAGCACCTTGTTGTCGATGGAG
TCGTCCTTCAGAAAGCTCTGAGGCACGATATGGTCCACATCGTAGTCGGACAGCCGGTTGATGTCCAGTT
CCTGGTCCACGTACATATCCCGCCCATTCTGCAGGTAGTACAGGTACAGCTTCTCGTTCTGCAGCTGGGT
GTTTTCCACGGGGTGTTCTTTCAGGATCTGGCTGCCCAGCTCTTTGATGCCCTCTTCGATCCGCTTCATT
CTCTCGCGGCTGTTCTTCTGTCCCTTCTGGGTGGTCTGGTTCTCTCTGGCCATTTCGATCACGATGTTCT
CGGGCTTGTGCCGGCCCATCACTTTCACGAGCTCGTCCACCACCTTCACTGTCTGCAGGATGCCCTTCTT
AATGGCGGGGCTGCCGGCCAGATTGGCAATGTGCTCGTGCAGGCTATCGCCCTGGCCGGACACCTGGGCT
TTCTGGATGTCCTCTTTAAAGGTCAGGCTGTCGTCGTGGATCAGCTGCATGAAGTTTCTGTTGGCGAAGC
CGTCGGACTTCAGGAAATCCAGGATTGTCTTGCCGGACTGCTTGTCCCGGATGCCGTTGATCAGCTTCCG
GCTCAGCCTGCCCCAGCCGGTGTATCTCCGCCGCTTCAGCTGCTTCATCACTTTGTCGTCGAACAGGTGG
GCATAGGTTTTCAGCCGTTCCTCGATCATCTCTCTGTCCTCAAACAGTGTCAGGGTCAGCACGATATCTT
CCAGAATGTCCTCGTTTTCCTCATTGTCCAGGAAGTCCTTGTCCTTGATAATTTTCAGCAGATCGTGGTA
TGTGCCCAGGGAGGCGTTGAACCGATCTTCCACGCCGGAGATTTCCACGGAGTCGAAGCACTCGATTTTC
TTGAAGTAGTCCTCTTTCAGCTGCTTCACGGTCACTTTCCGGTTGGTCTTGAACAGCAGGTCCACGATGG
CCTTTTTCTGCTCGCCGCTCAGGAAGGCGGGCTTTCTCATTCCCTCGGTCACGTATTTCACTTTGGTCAG
CTCGTTATACACGGTGAAGTACTCGTACAGCAGGCTGTGCTTGGGCAGCACCTTCTCGTTGGGCAGGTTC
TTATCGAAGTTGGTCATCCGCTCGATGAAGCTCTGGGCGGAAGCGCCCTTGTCCACCACTTCCTCGAAGT
TCCAGGGGGTGATGGTTTCCTCGCTCTTTCTGGTCATCCAGGCGAATCTGCTGTTTCCCCTGGCCAGAGG
GCCCACGTAGTAGGGGATGCGGAAGGTCAGGATCTTCTCGATCTTTTCCCGGTTGTCCTTCAGGAATGGG
TAAAAATCTTCCTGCCGCCGCAGAATGGCGTGCAGCTCTCCCAGGTGGATCTGGTGGGGGATGCTGCCGT
TGTCGAAGGTCCGCTGCTTCCGCAGCAGGTCCTCTCTGTTCAGCTTCACGAGCAGTTCCTCGGTGCCGTC
CATCTTTTCCAGGATGGGCTTGATGAACTTGTAGAACTCTTCCTGGCTGGCTCCGCCGTCAATGTAGCCG
GCGTAGCCGTTCTTGCTCTGGTCGAAGAAAATCTCTTTGTACTTCTCAGGCAGCTGCTGCCGCACGAGAG
CTTTCAGCAGGGTCAGGTCCTGGTGGTGCTCGTCGTATCTCTTGATCATAGAGGCGCTCAGGGGGGCCTT
GGTGATCTCGGTGTTCACTCTCAGGATGTCGCTCAGCAGGATGGCGTCGGACAGGTTCTTGGCGGCCAGA
AACAGGTCGGCGTACTGGTCGCCGATCTGGGCCAGCAGGTTGTCCAGGTCGTCGTCGTAGGTGTCCTTGC
TCAGCTGCAGTTTGGCATCCTCGGCCAGGTCGAAGTTGCTCTTGAAGTTGGGGGTCAGGCCCAGGCTCAG
GGCAATCAGGTTTCCGAACAGGCCATTCTTCTTCTCGCCGGGCAGCTGGGCGATCAGATTTTCCAGCCGT
CTGCTCTTGCTCAGTCTGGCAGACAGGATGGCCTTGGCGTCCACGCCGCTGGCGTTGATGGGGTTTTCCT
CGAACAGCTGGTTGTAGGTCTGCACCAGCTGGATGAACAGCTTGTCCACGTCGCTGTTGTCGGGGTTCAG
GTCGCCCTCGATCAGGAAGTGGCCCCGGAACTTGATCATGTGGGCCAGGGCCAGATAGATCAGCCGCAGG
TCGGCCTTGTCGGTGCTGTCCACCAGTTTCTTTCTCAGGTGGTAGATGGTGGGGTACTTCTCGTGGTAGG
CCACCTCGTCCACGATGTTGCCGAAGATGGGGTGCCGCTCGTGCTTCTTATCCTCTTCCACCAGGAAGGA
CTCTTCCAGTCTGTGGAAGAAGCTGTCGTCCACCTTGGCCATCTCGTTGCTGAAGATCTCTTGCAGATAG
CAGATCCGGTTCTTCCGTCTGGTGTATCTTCTTCTGGCGGTTCTCTTCAGCCGGGTGGCCTCGGCTGTTT
CGCCGCTGTCGAACAGCAGGGCTCCGATCAGGTTCTTCTTGATGCTGTGCCGGTCGGTGTTGCCCAGCAC
CTTGAATTTCTTGCTGGGCACCTTGTACTCGTCGGTGATCACGGCCCAGCCCACAGAGTTGGTGCCGATG
TCCAGGCCGATGCTGTACTTCTTGTCCATGGTGGCAGCGCTCTAGAACCGGTCCTGTGTTCTGGCGGCAA
ACCCGTTGCGAAAAAGAACGTTCACGGCGACTACTGCACTTATATACGGTTCTCCCCCACCCTCGGGAAA
AAGGCGGAGCCAGTACACGACATCACTTTCCCAGTTTACCCCGCGCCACCTTCTCTAGGCACCGGATCAA
TTGCCGACCCCTCCCCCCAACTTCTCGGGGACTGTGGGCGATGTGCGCTCTGCCCACTGACGGGCACCGG
AGCCAATTCCCACTCCTTTCAAGACCTAGCTAGCGAATTCAAAAAAGCACCGACTCGGTGCCACTTTTTC
AAGTTGATAACGGACTAGCCTTATTTTAACTTGCTATTTCTAGCTCTAAAACCGGAGTCAGTACAACTTC
ATCGGTGTTTCGTCCTTTCCACAAGATATATAAAGCCAAGAAATCGAAATACTTTCAAGTTACGGTAAGC
ATATGATAGTCCATTTTAAAACATAATTTTAAAACTGCAAACTACCCAAGAAATTATTACTTTCTACGTC
ACGTATTTTGTACTAATATCTTTGTGTTTACAGTCAAATTAATTCTAATTATCTCTCTAACAGCCTTGTA
TCGTATATGCAAATATGAAGGAATCATGGGAAATAGGCCCTCGGTACCTTAATTAACCAAACTGGATCTC
TGCTGTCCCTGTAATAAACCCGAAAATTTTGAATTTTTGTAATTTGTTTTTGTAATTCTTTAGTTTGTAT
GTCTGTTGCTATTATGTCTACTATTCTTTCCCCTGCACTGTACCCCCCAATCCCCCCTTTTCTTTTAAAA
TTGTGGATGAATACTGCCATTTGTCTGCAGAATTGGCGCACGCAGTGCCGATCCGTTCACTAATCGAATG
GATCTGTCTCTGTCTCTCTCTCCACCTTCTTCTTCTATTCCTTCGGGCCTGTCGGGTCCCCTCG
